Addgene plasmid #135926: pAF161
Purpose: All-in-one Sleeping Beauty vector for Expression for Tasmanian devil TNFRSF9-mCerulean3 fusion protein. Multiple cloning sites to swap genes-of-interest (i.e. TNFRSF9).
Depositing lab: Andrew S. Flies. Depositing organization: University of Tasmania. Publication: A novel system to map protein interactions reveals evolutionarily conserved immune evasion pathways on transmissible cancers. Flies AS, Darby JM, Lennard PR, Murphy PR, Ong CEB, Pinfold TL, De Luca A, Lyons AB, Woods GM, Patchett AL. Sci Adv. 2020 Jul 1;6(27). pii: 6/27/eaba5031. doi: 10.1126/sciadv.aba5031. Print 2020 Jul. PubMed 32937435.
Backbone
  Vector backbone: pAF137 SalI + NheI digest
  Backbone manufacturer: Andrew Flies Wild Immunology Laboratory
  Vector type: Mammalian Expression ; Transposon
  Selectable markers: Hygromycin
Growth in bacteria
  Bacterial resistance: Ampicillin, 100 μg/mL
  Growth temperature: 37°C
  Growth strain: DH5alpha
  Copy number: High Copy
Gene/Insert
  Gene/Insert name: TNFRSF9 fused to mCerulean3 (alt names: CD137; 41BB)
  Species: Tasmanian devil (Sarcophilus harrisii)
  Promoter: EF1a
  Tag / fusion protein: mCerulean3 (C terminal on insert)
  Cloning method: Gibson Cloning
  Sequencing primers: 5′ gcctcagacagtggttcaaag; 3′ aggcacagtcgaggctgat
Resource information
  A portion of this plasmid was derived from a plasmid made by: pSBtet_Hyg_60508; pCMV(CAT)T7-SB100_34879; mCerulean3-N1_54730
Terms and licenses: Academic/Nonprofit Terms; Industry Terms: Not Available to Industry
Depositor comments: See bioRxiv preprint: https://doi.org/10.1101/831404 Please see the following article for protocols on how to construct or use this vector: Flies, A. S., Darby, J. M., Murphy, P. R., Pinfold, T. L., Patchett, A. L. & Lennard, P. R. Generation and Testing of Fluorescent Adaptable Simple Theranostic (FAST) Proteins. Bio-protocol under review (2020) https://doi.org/10.21769/BioProtoc.3696.
How to cite: pAF161 was a gift from Andrew S. Flies (Addgene plasmid # 135926 ; http://n2t.net/addgene:135926 ; RRID:Addgene_135926)
