[The description below was written by a language model from this plasmid's Addgene catalogue record and pLannotate feature annotations shown in this document.]
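Description:
pAF161 is a 9,551-bp all-in-one Sleeping Beauty transposon plasmid for stable expression in mammalian cells, built by Gibson assembly into a SalI/NheI-digested pAF137 backbone. It carries elements derived from a pSBtet hygromycin vector, an SB100X transposase plasmid and an mCerulean3 plasmid. It is propagated in E. coli as a high-copy plasmid through a ColE1/pUC-type origin with ampicillin resistance (β-lactamase under its own promoter). The two annotated sequence records, one from the depositor and one from repository sequencing, show the same features in the same order and differ only in their starting coordinate.

The payload is Tasmanian devil (Sarcophilus harrisii) TNFRSF9, also known as CD137 or 4-1BB, fused at its C terminus to the cyan fluorescent protein mCerulean3. It is driven by the constitutive EF-1α promoter and terminated by a bGH polyadenylation signal. The automated annotation labels the receptor as a fragment matching human TNFRSF9, which reflects homology rather than the actual species of origin. An oppositely oriented hygromycin resistance gene with a rabbit β-globin poly(A) signal allows selection of transfected cells, although its promoter is not annotated.

A separate cassette expresses the hyperactive SB100X transposase from the CMV enhancer/promoter with an SV40 intron and an SV40 poly(A) signal. A single plasmid therefore supplies both the transposase and the cargo to be integrated into the genome. The transposon inverted repeats are not annotated in the feature tables, so the exact boundaries of the mobilised segment cannot be read from the record. Multiple cloning sites allow TNFRSF9 to be swapped for other genes of interest. The associated work used such fluorescent fusion proteins to map immune protein interactions relevant to transmissible cancers.
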