Features (pLannotate 1.2.2; 20 found; start..end, strand, type, name):
      1..589     +  rep_origin     ori: high-copy-number ColE1/pMB1/pBR322/pUC origin of replication
   1152..1207    -  polyA_signal   β-globin poly(A) signal: rabbit β-globin polyadenylation signal (Gil and Proudfoot, 1987)
   1278..1358    -  CDS            HBB (fragment): HBB_PONPY - Experimental evidence at transcript level: Swiss-Prot protein existence level 2. Involved in oxygen transport from the lung to the various peripheral tissues. From Pongo pygmaeus (Bornean orangutan).
   1372..2397    -  CDS            HygR: aminoglycoside phosphotransferase from E. coli; aph(4)-Ia; confers resistance to hygromycin
   3030..4211    +  promoter       EF-1α promoter: strong constitutive promoter for human elongation factor EF-1α
   4246..4788    +  CDS            TNFRSF9 (fragment): TNR9_HUMAN - Also known as CD137, ILA. Experimental evidence at protein level: Swiss-Prot protein existence level 1. Receptor for TNFSF9/4-1BBL. Possibly active during T cell activation. From Homo sapiens (Human).
   4903..5616    +  CDS            mCerulean3: mCerulean3 is a basic (constitutively fluorescent) cyan fluorescent protein published in 2011, derived from Aequorea victoria. It is reported to be a somewhat slowly-maturing monomer with very low acid sensitivity.
   5677..5901    +  polyA_signal   bGH poly(A) signal: bovine growth hormone polyadenylation signal
   5905..5926    +  promoter       SV40 promoter (fragment): SV40 enhancer and early promoter
   6225..6241    +  rep_origin     M13 ori (fragment): M13 bacteriophage origin of replication; arrow indicates direction of (+) strand synthesis
   6244..6264    -  misc_feature   MCS (fragment): pUC18/19 multiple cloning site
   6263..6566    +  enhancer       CMV enhancer: human cytomegalovirus immediate early enhancer
   6567..6770    +  promoter       CMV promoter: human cytomegalovirus (CMV) immediate early promoter
   6908..7004    +  intron         SV40 intron: modified SV40 intron with splice donor and acceptor sites
   7061..7079    +  promoter       T7 promoter: promoter for bacteriophage T7 RNA polymerase
   7090..8112    +  CDS            SB100X: hyperactive variant of the Sleeping Beauty transposase (Mátés et al., 2009)
   8129..8263    -  polyA_signal   SV40 poly(A) signal: SV40 polyadenylation signal
   8339..8389    -  misc_feature   bom (fragment): basis of mobility region from pBR322
   8416..8520    +  promoter       AmpR promoter: bla
   8521..9381    +  CDS            AmpR: β-lactamase; bla; confers resistance to ampicillin, carbenicillin, and related antibiotics
>Addgene plasmid #135926 | pAF161 | depositor full sequence | sequence record 262543 | pAF161 sequence 9551 bps
TTGAGATCCTTTTTTTCTGCGCGTAATCTGCTGCTTGCAAACAAAAAAACCACCGCTACCAGCGGTGGTT
TGTTTGCCGGATCAAGAGCTACCAACTCTTTTTCCGAAGGTAACTGGCTTCAGCAGAGCGCAGATACCAA
ATACTGTTCTTCTAGTGTAGCCGTAGTTAGGCCACCACTTCAAGAACTCTGTAGCACCGCCTACATACCT
CGCTCTGCTAATCCTGTTACCAGTGGCTGCTGCCAGTGGCGATAAGTCGTGTCTTACCGGGTTGGACTCA
AGACGATAGTTACCGGATAAGGCGCAGCGGTCGGGCTGAACGGGGGGTTCGTGCACACAGCCCAGCTTGG
AGCGAACGACCTACACCGAACTGAGATACCTACAGCGTGAGCTATGAGAAAGCGCCACGCTTCCCGAAGG
GAGAAAGGCGGACAGGTATCCGGTAAGCGGCAGGGTCGGAACAGGAGAGCGCACGAGGGAGCTTCCAGGG
GGAAACGCCTGGTATCTTTATAGTCCTGTCGGGTTTCGCCACCTCTGACTTGAGCGTCGATTTTTGTGAT
GCTCGTCAGGGGGGCGGAGCCTATGGAAAAACGCCAGCAACGCGGCCTTTTTACGGTTCCTGGCCTTTTG
CTGGCCTTTTGCTCACATGTTCTTTCCTGCGTTATCCCCTGATTCTGTGGATAACCGTATTACCGCCTTT
GAGTGAGCTGATACCGCTCGCCGCAGCCGAACGACCGAGCGCAGCGAGTCAGTGAGCGAGGAAGCGGATC
CCTATACAGTTGAAGTCGGAAGTTTACATACACCTTAGCCAAATACATTTAAACTCACTTTTTCACAATT
CCTGACATTTAATCCTAGTAAAAATTCCCTGTCTTAGGTCAGTTAGGATCACCACTTTATTTTAAGAATG
TGAAATATCAGAATAATAGTAGAGAGAATGATTCATTTCAGCTTTTATTTCTTTCATCACATTCCCAGTG
GGTCAGAAGTTTACATACACTCGACTCCTCTGCAGAATGCGGCGATGTTTCGGTAAGGGGTCCCGAGTAG
CTAGTTCATGGCAGCCAGCATATGGCATATGTTGCCAAACTCTAAACCAAATACTCATTCTGATGTTTTA
AATGATTTGCCCTCCCATATGTCCTTCCGAGTGAGAGACACAAAAAATTCCAACACACTATTGCAATGAA
AATAAATTTCCTTTATTAGCCAGAAGTCAGATGCTCAAGGGGCTTCATGATGTCCCCATAATTTTTGGCA
GAGGGAAAAAGATCTCAGTGGTATTTGTGAGCCAGGGCATTGGCCACACCAGCCACCACCTTCTGATAGG
CAGCCTGCACCTGAGGAGTGAATTCACGACAGGCCTTCGAACTATTCCTTTGCCCTCGGACGAGTGCTGG
GGCGTCGGTTTCCACTATCGGCGAGTACTTCTACACAGCCATCGGTCCAGACGGCCGCGCTTCTGCGGGC
GATTTGTGTACGCCCGACAGTCCCGGCTCCGGATCGGACGATTGCGTCGCATCGACCCTGCGCCCAAGCT
GCATCATCGAAATTGCCGTCAACCAAGCTCTGATAGAGTTGGTCAAGACCAATGCGGAGCATATACGCCC
GGAGCCGCGGCGATCCTGCAAGCTCCGGATGCCTCCGCTCGAAGTAGCGCGTCTGCTGCTCCATACAAGC
CAACCACGGCCTCCAGAAGAAGATGTTGGCGACCTCGTATTGGGAATCCCCGAACATCGCCTCGCTCCAG
TCAATGACCGCTGTTATGCGGCCATTGTCCGTCAGGACATTGTTGGAGCCGAAATCCGCGTGCACGAGGT
GCCGGACTTCGGGGCAGTCCTCGGCCCAAAGCATCAGCTCATCGAGAGCCTGCGCGACGGACGCACTGAC
GGTGTCGTCCATCACAGTTTGCCAGTGATACACATGGGGATCAGCAATCGCGCATATGAAATCACGCCAT
GTAGTGTATTGACCGATTCCTTGCGGTCCGAATGGGCCGAACCCGCTCGTCTGGCTAAGATCGGCCGCAG
CGATCGCATCCATGGCCTCCGCGACCGGCTGCAGAACAGCGGGCAGTTCGGTTTCAGGCAGGTCTTGCAA
CGTGACACCCTGTGCACGGCGGGAGATGCAATAGGTCAGGCTCTCGCTGAATTCCCCAATGTCAAGCACT
TCCGGAATCGGGAGCGCGGCCGATGCAAAGTGCCGATAAACATAACGATCTTTGTAGAAACCATCGGCGC
AGCTATTTACCCGCAGGACATATCCACGCCCTCCTACATCGAAGCTGAAAGCACGAGATTCTTCGCCCTC
CGAGAGCTGCATCAGGTCGGAGACGCTGTCGAACTTTTCGATCAGAAACTTCTCGACAGACGTCGCGGTG
AGTTCAGGCTTTTTCATGGTGGCCTCAGGTGCAGAGGTTTCTACAGGGAAAGAGAGAAAGGCTACAGTTA
GTTTGCTGTGATGATGCTAAGTGCCGAGGTCAGATGTCTATGGATTGTACACGGAATCCCAACGCAGGAA
CCAAAAAACACTCACCCAAAAAAATGGCGCTAAGGCCGAGAGAAAGGCGAAGTTCCGTCTACGGCTATAT
ACCTTGAAACAGGGGCGGCAGAAGTGACGCAACGCGGTTGCGCGGACGGCTTCCTGTGTTTTCATTGGTC
GAAGCGTTCTGCGCGTGCGCAGAGATTCCCCAGGGAAGGCGGGCCCTCTTCCGAATGTCCAATCCGGACA
TTCTTCCGGTTGGACCTCCGCGGTCAGCGCTGTGCCCGGCGAGAGATCACGTGGGGCGCGGAGGCGGTGC
TGCTGGGGCACGGCCGTCCAGCCTCGGCGGCCATATTTTTGAGGGGCTGTTCATCTCGTTCACACGCTCT
GTCCGCCATGTTTGTGAGTGGAAGCGCCATTACCCCTTCAAGCGACTGAAGGCTGCAGGGCCTCTGGTGG
CCCGCATGGGGAGACCAGACCCGCCAGGCCCGCCTTTCCGCACTCAGTCCGGGCTTACTTTATTTTGTGA
GACAGGGTCTCGCCTAGAGGCTCCGGTGCCCGTCAGTGGGCAGAGCGCACATCGCCCACAGTCCCCGAGA
AGTTGGGGGGAGGGGTCGGCAATTGAACCGGTGCCTAGAGAAGGTGGCGCGGGGTAAACTGGGAAAGTGA
TGTCGTGTACTGGCTCCGCCTTTTTCCCGAGGGTGGGGGAGAACCGTATATAAGTGCAGTAGTCGCCGTG
AACGTTCTTTTTCGCAACGGGTTTGCCGCCAGAACACAGGTAAGTGCCGTGTGTGGTTCCCGCGGGCCTG
GCCTCTTTACGGGTTATGGCCCTTGCGTGCCTTGAATTACTTCCACGCCCCTGGCTGCAGTACGTGATTC
TTGATCCCGAGCTTCGGGTTGGAAGTGGGTGGGAGAGTTCGAGGCCTTGCGCTTAAGGAGCCCCTTCGCC
TCGTGCTTGAGTTGAGGCTTGGCCTGGGCGCTGGGGCCGCCGCGTGCGAATCTGGTGGCACCTTCGCGCC
TGTCTCGCTGCTTTCGATAAGTCTCTAGCCATTTAAAATTTTTGATGACCTGCTGCGACGCTTTTTTTCT
GGCAAGATAGTCTTGTAAATGCGGGCCAAGATCTGCACACTGGTATTTCGGTTTTTGGGGCCGCGGGCGG
CGACGGGGCCCGTGCGTCCCAGCGCACATGTTCGGCGAGGCGGGGCCTGCGAGCGCGGCCACCGAGAATC
GGACGGGGGTAGTCTCAAGCTGGCCGGCCTGCTCTGGTGCCTGGCCTCGCGCCGCCGTGTATCGCCCCGC
CCTGGGCGGCAAGGCTGGCCCGGTCGGCACCAGTTGCGTGAGCGGAAAGATGGCCGCTTCCCGGCCCTGC
TGCAGGGAGCTCAAAATGGAGGACGCGGCGCTCGGGAGAGCGGGCGGGTGAGTCACCCACACAAAGGAAA
AGGGCCTTTCCGTCCTCAGCCGTCGCTTCATGTGACTCCACGGAGTACCGGGCGCCGTCCAGGCACCTCG
ATTAGTTCTCGAGCTTTTGGAGTACGTCGTCTTTAGGTTGGGGGGAGGGGTTTTATGCGATGGAGTTTCC
CCATACTGAGTGGGTGGAGACTGAAGTTAGGCCAGCTTGGCACTTGATGTAATTCTCCTTGGAATTTGCC
CTTTTTGAGTTTGGATCTTGGTTCATTCTCAAGCCTCAGACAGTGGTTCAAAGTTTTTTTCTTCCATTTA
AGGTGTCGTGAAAACTACCCCAAGCTGGCCTCTGCGGCCGCCACCATGGTAAACAGCTACAATAGACTGG
AGGCGATATCAACTCTTGTTATACTACTCTGGGTAACTCTGGTCCAGGGTTCCTGTGGCAGCTGTCCAGC
TGGTACTTTCTGGAATGGTACAGATTGTGGAAAAAACAAAAATCAAGCTTGCATCCCATGTCCCCCAAAT
AGTTTCTCTAGTACAGCTGGCGAACAGAGGACATGTAACATATGCAGGAGATGTGAAGGTATTTTTAGAA
CAAAGAGAGAATGTACTCCAACAAGTAATACAGAGTGTGATTGTATGTCTGGGTATCATTGTTCCGGAGT
AGGATGTAATAGGTGTCAACCAGATTGCAAGCAAGGTCAAGAACTTCTAGGAAAAGGTTGTAGAGACTGT
AGCTTTGGTACCTTTAATGATCAGACACGGGGGAACTGCAAACGCTGGACAAACTGCTCTTTGAATGGAC
TAGTTGTGCTTGTAAATGGAACCAATAAAAGAGATGTGATATGTGGATCCACCCAAACAGTTGCCACTCT
GGACACAATCTCCATGACAATTCCAGCTTCTCTCGTGCACATTGATAAGAACCATCAGCCCGGGGAGAAC
CTTTACTTCCAGGGATCCGCTGGCTCCGCTGCTGGTTCTGGCGAATTCCATCATCACCATCACCATGTCG
ACGTGAGCAAGGGCGAGGAGCTGTTCACCGGGGTGGTGCCCATCCTGGTCGAGCTGGACGGCGACGTAAA
CGGCCACAAGTTCAGCGTGTCCGGCGAGGGCGAGGGCGATGCCACCTACGGCAAGCTGACCCTGAAGTTC
ATCTGCACCACCGGCAAGCTGCCCGTGCCCTGGCCCACCCTCGTGACCACCCTGAGCTGGGGCGTGCAGT
GCTTCGCCCGCTACCCCGACCACATGAAGCAGCACGACTTCTTCAAGTCCGCCATGCCCGAAGGCTACGT
CCAGGAGCGCACCATCTTCTTCAAGGACGACGGCAACTACAAGACCCGCGCCGAGGTGAAGTTCGAGGGC
GACACCCTGGTGAACCGCATCGAGCTGAAGGGCATCGACTTCAAGGAGGACGGCAACATCCTGGGGCACA
AGCTGGAGTACAACGCCATCCACGGCAACGTCTATATCACCGCCGACAAGCAGAAGAACGGCATCAAGGC
CAACTTCGGCCTCAACTGCAACATCGAGGACGGCAGCGTGCAGCTCGCCGACCACTACCAGCAGAACACC
CCCATCGGCGACGGCCCCGTGCTGCTGCCCGACAACCACTACCTGAGCACCCAGTCCAAGCTGAGCAAAG
ACCCCAACGAGAAGCGCGATCACATGGTCCTGCTGGAGTTCGTGACCGCCGCCGGGATCACTCTCGGCAT
GGACGAGCTGTACAAGTAGGCTAGCGTCAGGCCAAGCTTGGGGATCAATTCTCTAGAGCTCGCTGATCAG
CCTCGACTGTGCCTTCTAGTTGCCAGCCATCTGTTGTTTGCCCCTCCCCCGTGCCTTCCTTGACCCTGGA
AGGTGCCACTCCCACTGTCCTTTCCTAATAAAATGAGGAAATTGCATCGCATTGTCTGAGTAGGTGTCAT
TCTATTCTGGGGGGTGGGGTGGGGCAGGACAGCAAGGGGGAGGATTGGGAAGACAATAGCAGGCATGCTG
GGGATGCGGTGGGCTCTATGGCTTCTGAGGCGGAAAGAACCAGCTGGGCCTACTAGATAGCGGACCCCTT
ACCGAAACATCGCCGCATTCTGCAGAGGAGTCGAACTTAGTGTATGTAAACTTCTGACCCACTGGAATTG
TGATACAGTGAATTATAAGTGAAATAATCTGTCTGTAAACAATTGTTGGAAAAATGACTTGTGTCATGCA
CAAAGTAGATGTCCTAACTGACTTGCCAAAACTATTGTTTGTTAACAAGAAATTTGTGGAGTAGTTGAAA
AACGAGTTTTAATGACTCCAACTTAAGTGTATGTAAACTTCCGACTTCAACTGTATAGGGATCCAATTTT
AACAAAATATTCGAGCTTGCATGCCTGCAGGTCGTTACATAACTTACGGTAAATGGCCCGCCTGGCTGAC
CGCCCAACGACCCCCGCCCATTGACGTCAATAATGACGTATGTTCCCATAGTAACGCCAATAGGGACTTT
CCATTGACGTCAATGGGTGGAGTATTTACGGTAAACTGCCCACTTGGCAGTACATCAAGTGTATCATATG
CCAAGTACGCCCCCTATTGACGTCAATGACGGTAAATGGCCCGCCTGGCATTATGCCCAGTACATGACCT
TATGGGACTTTCCTACTTGGCAGTACATCTACGTATTAGTCATCGCTATTACCATGGTGATGCGGTTTTG
GCAGTACATCAATGGGCGTGGATAGCGGTTTGACTCACGGGGATTTCCAAGTCTCCACCCCATTGACGTC
AATGGGAGTTTGTTTTGGCACCAAAATCAACGGGACTTTCCAAAATGTCGTAACAACTCCGCCCCATTGA
CGCAAATGGGCGGTAGGCGTGTACGGTGGGAGGTCTATATAAGCAGAGCTCGTTTAGTGAACCGTCAGAT
CGCCTGGAGACGCCATCCACGCTGTTTTGACCTCCATAGAAGACACCGGGACCGATCCAGCCTCCGGACT
CTAGAGGATCCGGTACTCGAGGAACTGAAAAACCAGAAAGTTAACTGGTAAGTTTAGTCTTTTTGTCTTT
TATTTCAGGTCCCGGATCCGGTGGTGGTGCAAATCAAAGAACTGCTCCTCAGTGGATGTTGCCTTTACTT
CTAGGCCTGTACGGAAGTGTTACTTCTGCTCTAAAAGCTGCGGAATTGTACCCGCGGAATTAATACGACT
CACTATAGGGACTAGTACCATGGGAAAATCAAAAGAAATCAGCCAAGACCTCAGAAAAAGAATTGTAGAC
CTCCACAAGTCTGGTTCATCCTTGGGAGCAATTTCCAAACGCCTGGCGGTACCACGTTCATCTGTACAAA
CAATAGTACGCAAGTATAAACACCATGGGACCACGCAGCCGTCATACCGCTCAGGAAGGAGACGCGTTCT
GTCTCCTAGAGATGAACGTACTTTGGTGCGAAAAGTGCAAATCAATCCCAGAACAACAGCAAAGGACCTT
GTGAAGATGCTGGAGGAAACAGGTACAAAAGTATCTATATCCACAGTAAAACGAGTCCTATATCGACATA
ACCTGAAAGGCCACTCAGCAAGGAAGAAGCCACTGCTCCAAAACCGACATAAGAAAGCCAGACTACGGTT
TGCAACTGCACATGGGGACAAAGATCGTACTTTTTGGAGAAATGTCCTCTGGTCTGATGAAACAAAAATA
GAACTGTTTGGCCATAATGACCATCGTTATGTTTGGAGGAAGAAGGGGGAGGCTTGCAAGCCGAAGAACA
CCATCCCAACCGTGAAGCACGGGGGTGGCAGCATCATGTTGTGGGGGTGCTTTGCTGCAGGAGGGACTGG
TGCACTTCACAAAATAGATGGCATCATGGACGCGGTGCAGTATGTGGATATATTGAAGCAACATCTCAAG
ACATCAGTCAGGAAGTTAAAGCTTGGTCGCAAATGGGTCTTCCAACACGACAATGACCCCAAGCATACTT
CCAAAGTTGTGGCAAAATGGCTTAAGGACAACAAAGTCAAGGTATTGGAGTGGCCATCACAAAGCCCTGA
CCTCAATCCTATAGAAAATTTGTGGGCAGAACTGAAAAAGCGTGTGCGAGCAAGGAGGCCTACAAACCTG
ACTCAGTTACACCAGCTCTGTCAGGAGGAATGGGCCAAAATTCACCCAAATTATTGTGGGAAGCTTGTGG
AAGGCTACCCGAAACGTTTGACCCAAGTTAAACAATTTAAAGGCAATGCTACCAAATACTAGGGGCCCTA
ACCGCGGGGATCCAGACATGATAAGATACATTGATGAGTTTGGACAAACCACAACTAGAATGCAGTGAAA
AAAATGCTTTATTTGTGAAATTTGTGATGCTATTGCTTTATTTGTAACCATTATAAGCTGCAATAAACAA
GTTAACAACAACAATTGCATTCATTTTATGTTTCAGGTTCAGGGGGAGGTGTGGGAGGTTTTTTAACGCT
TACAATTTCCTGATGCGGTATTTTCTCCTTACGCATCTGTGCGGTATTTCACACCGCATCAGGTGGCACT
TTTCGGGGAAATGTGCGCGGAACCCCTATTTGTTTATTTTTCTAAATACATTCAAATATGTATCCGCTCA
TGAGACAATAACCCTGATAAATGCTTCAATAATATTGAAAAAGGAAGAGTATGAGTATTCAACATTTCCG
TGTCGCCCTTATTCCCTTTTTTGCGGCATTTTGCCTTCCTGTTTTTGCTCACCCAGAAACGCTGGTGAAA
GTAAAAGATGCTGAAGATCAGTTGGGTGCACGAGTGGGTTACATCGAACTGGATCTCAACAGCGGTAAGA
TCCTTGAGAGTTTTCGCCCCGAAGAACGTTTTCCAATGATGAGCACTTTTAAAGTTCTGCTATGTGGCGC
GGTATTATCCCGTATTGACGCCGGGCAAGAGCAACTCGGTCGCCGCATACACTATTCTCAGAATGACTTG
GTTGAGTACTCACCAGTCACAGAAAAGCATCTTACGGATGGCATGACAGTAAGAGAATTATGCAGTGCTG
CCATAACCATGAGTGATAACACTGCGGCCAACTTACTTCTGACAACGATCGGAGGACCGAAGGAGCTAAC
CGCTTTTTTGCACAACATGGGGGATCATGTAACTCGCCTTGATCGTTGGGAACCGGAGCTGAATGAAGCC
ATACCAAACGACGAGCGTGACACCACGATGCCTGTAGCAATGGCAACAACGTTGCGCAAACTATTAACTG
GCGAACTACTTACTCTAGCTTCCCGGCAACAATTAATAGACTGGATGGAGGCGGATAAAGTTGCAGGACC
ACTTCTGCGCTCGGCCCTTCCGGCTGGCTGGTTTATTGCTGATAAATCTGGAGCCGGTGAGCGTGGGTCT
CGCGGTATCATTGCAGCACTGGGGCCAGATGGTAAGCCCTCCCGTATCGTAGTTATCTACACGACGGGGA
GTCAGGCAACTATGGATGAACGAAATAGACAGATCGCTGAGATAGGTGCCTCACTGATTAAGCATTGGTA
ACTGTCAGACCAAGTTTACTCATATATACTTTAGATTGATTTAAAACTTCATTTTTAATTTAAAAGGATC
TAGGTGAAGATCCTTTTTGATAATCTCATGACCAAAATCCCTTAACGTGAGTTTTCGTTCCACTGAGCGT
CAGACCCCGTAGAAAAGATCAAAGGATCTTC
