Features (pLannotate 1.2.2; 20 found; start..end, strand, type, name):
   1043..1585    +  CDS            TNFRSF9 (fragment): TNR9_HUMAN - Also known as CD137, ILA. Experimental evidence at protein level: Swiss-Prot protein existence level 1. Receptor for TNFSF9/4-1BBL. Possibly active during T cell activation. From Homo sapiens (Human).
   1700..2413    +  CDS            mCerulean3: mCerulean3 is a basic (constitutively fluorescent) cyan fluorescent protein published in 2011, derived from Aequorea victoria. It is reported to be a somewhat slowly-maturing monomer with very low acid sensitivity.
   2474..2698    +  polyA_signal   bGH poly(A) signal: bovine growth hormone polyadenylation signal
   2702..2723    +  promoter       SV40 promoter (fragment): SV40 enhancer and early promoter
   3022..3038    +  rep_origin     M13 ori (fragment): M13 bacteriophage origin of replication; arrow indicates direction of (+) strand synthesis
   3041..3061    -  misc_feature   MCS (fragment): pUC18/19 multiple cloning site
   3060..3363    +  enhancer       CMV enhancer: human cytomegalovirus immediate early enhancer
   3364..3567    +  promoter       CMV promoter: human cytomegalovirus (CMV) immediate early promoter
   3705..3801    +  intron         SV40 intron: modified SV40 intron with splice donor and acceptor sites
   3858..3876    +  promoter       T7 promoter: promoter for bacteriophage T7 RNA polymerase
   3887..4909    +  CDS            SB100X: hyperactive variant of the Sleeping Beauty transposase (Mátés et al., 2009)
   4926..5060    -  polyA_signal   SV40 poly(A) signal: SV40 polyadenylation signal
   5136..5186    -  misc_feature   bom (fragment): basis of mobility region from pBR322
   5213..5317    +  promoter       AmpR promoter: bla
   5318..6178    +  CDS            AmpR: β-lactamase; bla; confers resistance to ampicillin, carbenicillin, and related antibiotics
   6349..6937    +  rep_origin     ori: high-copy-number ColE1/pMB1/pBR322/pUC origin of replication
   7500..7555    -  polyA_signal   β-globin poly(A) signal: rabbit β-globin polyadenylation signal (Gil and Proudfoot, 1987)
   7626..7706    -  CDS            HBB (fragment): HBB_PONPY - Experimental evidence at transcript level: Swiss-Prot protein existence level 2. Involved in oxygen transport from the lung to the various peripheral tissues. From Pongo pygmaeus (Bornean orangutan).
   7720..8745    -  CDS            HygR: aminoglycoside phosphotransferase from E. coli; aph(4)-Ia; confers resistance to hygromycin
   9378..1008    +  promoter       EF-1α promoter (across the origin): strong constitutive promoter for human elongation factor EF-1α
>Addgene plasmid #135926 | pAF161 | addgene full sequence | sequence record 270079 | Addgene NGS Result
GTGCAGTAGTCGCCGTGAACGTTCTTTTTCGCAACGGGTTTGCCGCCAGAACACAGGTAAGTGCCGTGTG
TGGTTCCCGCGGGCCTGGCCTCTTTACGGGTTATGGCCCTTGCGTGCCTTGAATTACTTCCACGCCCCTG
GCTGCAGTACGTGATTCTTGATCCCGAGCTTCGGGTTGGAAGTGGGTGGGAGAGTTCGAGGCCTTGCGCT
TAAGGAGCCCCTTCGCCTCGTGCTTGAGTTGAGGCCTGGCTTGGGCGCTGGGGCCGCCGCGTGCGAATCT
GGTGGCACCTTCGCGCCTGTCTCGCTGCTTTCGATAAGTCTCTAGCCATTTAAAATTTTTGATGACCTGC
TGCGACGCTTTTTTTCTGGCAAGATAGTCTTGTAAATGCGGGCCAAGATCTGCACACTGGTATTTCGGTT
TTTGGGGCCGCGGGCGGCGACGGGGCCCGTGCGTCCCAGCGCACATGTTCGGCGAGGCGGGGCCTGCGAG
CGCGGCCACCGAGAATCGGACGGGGGTAGTCTCAAGCTGGCCGGCCTGCTCTGGTGCCTGGCCTCGCGCC
GCCGTGTATCGCCCCGCCCTGGGCGGCAAGGCTGGCCCGGTCGGCACCAGTTGCGTGAGCGGAAAGATGG
CCGCTTCCCGGCCCTGCTGCAGGGAGCTCAAAATGGAGGACGCGGCGCTCGGGAGAGCGGGCGGGTGAGT
CACCCACACAAAGGAAAAGGGCCTTTCCGTCCTCAGCCGTCGCTTCATGTGACTCCACGGAGTACCGGGC
GCCGTCCAGGCACCTCGATTAGTTCTCGAGCTTTTGGAGTACGTCGTCTTTAGGTTGGGGGGAGGGGTTT
TATGCGATGGAGTTTCCCCATACTGAGTGGGTGGAGACTGAAGTTAGGCCAGCTTGGCACTTGATGTAAT
TCTCCTTGGAATTTGCCCTTTTTGAGTTTGGATCTTGGTTCATTCTCAAGCCTCAGACAGTGGTTCAAAG
TTTTTTTCTTCCATTTAAGGTGTCGTGAAAACTACCCCAAGCTGGCCTCTGCGGCCGCCACCATGGTAAA
CAGCTACAATAGACTGGAGGCGATATCAACTCTTGTTATACTACTCTGGGTAACTCTGGTCCAGGGTTCC
TGTGGCAGCTGTCCAGCTGGTACTTTCTGGAATGGTACAGATTGTGGAAAAAACAAAAATCAAGCTTGCA
TCCCATGTCCCCCAAATAGTTTCTCTAGTACAGCTGGCGAACAGAGGACATGTAACATATGCAGGAGATG
TGAAGGTATTTTTAGAACAAAGAGAGAATGTACTCCAACAAGTAATACAGAGTGTGATTGTATGTCTGGG
TATCATTGTTCCGGAGTAGGATGTAATAGGTGTCAACCAGATTGCAAGCAAGGTCAAGAACTTCTAGGAA
AAGGTTGTAGAGACTGTAGCTTTGGTACCTTTAATGATCAGACACGGGGGAACTGCAAACGCTGGACAAA
CTGCTCTTTGAATGGACTAGTTGTGCTTGTAAATGGAACCAATAAAAGAGATGTGATATGTGGATCCACC
CAAACAGTTGCCACTCTGGACACAATCTCCATGACAATTCCAGCTTCTCTCGTGCACATTGATAAGAACC
ATCAGCCCGGGGAGAACCTTTACTTCCAGGGATCCGCTGGCTCCGCTGCTGGTTCTGGCGAATTCCATCA
TCACCATCACCATGTCGACGTGAGCAAGGGCGAGGAGCTGTTCACCGGGGTGGTGCCCATCCTGGTCGAG
CTGGACGGCGACGTAAACGGCCACAAGTTCAGCGTGTCCGGCGAGGGCGAGGGCGATGCCACCTACGGCA
AGCTGACCCTGAAGTTCATCTGCACCACCGGCAAGCTGCCCGTGCCCTGGCCCACCCTCGTGACCACCCT
GAGCTGGGGCGTGCAGTGCTTCGCCCGCTACCCCGACCACATGAAGCAGCACGACTTCTTCAAGTCCGCC
ATGCCCGAAGGCTACGTCCAGGAGCGCACCATCTTCTTCAAGGACGACGGCAACTACAAGACCCGCGCCG
AGGTGAAGTTCGAGGGCGACACCCTGGTGAACCGCATCGAGCTGAAGGGCATCGACTTCAAGGAGGACGG
CAACATCCTGGGGCACAAGCTGGAGTACAACGCCATCCACGGCAACGTCTATATCACCGCCGACAAGCAG
AAGAACGGCATCAAGGCCAACTTCGGCCTCAACTGCAACATCGAGGACGGCAGCGTGCAGCTCGCCGACC
ACTACCAGCAGAACACCCCCATCGGCGACGGCCCCGTGCTGCTGCCCGACAACCACTACCTGAGCACCCA
GTCCAAGCTGAGCAAAGACCCCAACGAGAAGCGCGATCACATGGTCCTGCTGGAGTTCGTGACCGCCGCC
GGGATCACTCTCGGCATGGACGAGCTGTACAAGTAGGCTAGCGTCAGGCCAAGCTTGGGGATCAATTCTC
TAGAGCTCGCTGATCAGCCTCGACTGTGCCTTCTAGTTGCCAGCCATCTGTTGTTTGCCCCTCCCCCGTG
CCTTCCTTGACCCTGGAAGGTGCCACTCCCACTGTCCTTTCCTAATAAAATGAGGAAATTGCATCGCATT
GTCTGAGTAGGTGTCATTCTATTCTGGGGGGTGGGGTGGGGCAGGACAGCAAGGGGGAGGATTGGGAAGA
CAATAGCAGGCATGCTGGGGATGCGGTGGGCTCTATGGCTTCTGAGGCGGAAAGAACCAGCTGGGCCTAC
TAGATAGCGGACCCCTTACCGAAACATCGCCGCATTCTGCAGAGGAGTCGAACTTAGTGTATGTAAACTT
CTGACCCACTGGAATTGTGATACAGTGAATTATAAGTGAAATAATCTGTCTGTAAACAATTGTTGGAAAA
ATGACTTGTGTCATGCACAAAGTAGATGTCCTAACTGACTTGCCAAAACTATTGTTTGTTAACAAGAAAT
TTGTGGAGTAGTTGAAAAACGAGTTTTAATGACTCCAACTTAAGTGTATGTAAACTTCCGACTTCAACTG
TATAGGGATCCAATTTTAACAAAATATTCGAGCTTGCATGCCTGCAGGTCGTTACATAACTTACGGTAAA
TGGCCCGCCTGGCTGACCGCCCAACGACCCCCGCCCATTGACGTCAATAATGACGTATGTTCCCATAGTA
ACGCCAATAGGGACTTTCCATTGACGTCAATGGGTGGAGTATTTACGGTAAACTGCCCACTTGGCAGTAC
ATCAAGTGTATCATATGCCAAGTACGCCCCCTATTGACGTCAATGACGGTAAATGGCCCGCCTGGCATTA
TGCCCAGTACATGACCTTATGGGACTTTCCTACTTGGCAGTACATCTACGTATTAGTCATCGCTATTACC
ATGGTGATGCGGTTTTGGCAGTACATCAATGGGCGTGGATAGCGGTTTGACTCACGGGGATTTCCAAGTC
TCCACCCCATTGACGTCAATGGGAGTTTGTTTTGGCACCAAAATCAACGGGACTTTCCAAAATGTCGTAA
CAACTCCGCCCCATTGACGCAAATGGGCGGTAGGCGTGTACGGTGGGAGGTCTATATAAGCAGAGCTCGT
TTAGTGAACCGTCAGATCGCCTGGAGACGCCATCCACGCTGTTTTGACCTCCATAGAAGACACCGGGACC
GATCCAGCCTCCGGACTCTAGAGGATCCGGTACTCGAGGAACTGAAAAACCAGAAAGTTAACTGGTAAGT
TTAGTCTTTTTGTCTTTTATTTCAGGTCCCGGATCCGGTGGTGGTGCAAATCAAAGAACTGCTCCTCAGT
GGATGTTGCCTTTACTTCTAGGCCTGTACGGAAGTGTTACTTCTGCTCTAAAAGCTGCGGAATTGTACCC
GCGGAATTAATACGACTCACTATAGGGACTAGTACCATGGGAAAATCAAAAGAAATCAGCCAAGACCTCA
GAAAAAGAATTGTAGACCTCCACAAGTCTGGTTCATCCTTGGGAGCAATTTCCAAACGCCTGGCGGTACC
ACGTTCATCTGTACAAACAATAGTACGCAAGTATAAACACCATGGGACCACGCAGCCGTCATACCGCTCA
GGAAGGAGACGCGTTCTGTCTCCTAGAGATGAACGTACTTTGGTGCGAAAAGTGCAAATCAATCCCAGAA
CAACAGCAAAGGACCTTGTGAAGATGCTGGAGGAAACAGGTACAAAAGTATCTATATCCACAGTAAAACG
AGTCCTATATCGACATAACCTGAAAGGCCACTCAGCAAGGAAGAAGCCACTGCTCCAAAACCGACATAAG
AAAGCCAGACTACGGTTTGCAACTGCACATGGGGACAAAGATCGTACTTTTTGGAGAAATGTCCTCTGGT
CTGATGAAACAAAAATAGAACTGTTTGGCCATAATGACCATCGTTATGTTTGGAGGAAGAAGGGGGAGGC
TTGCAAGCCGAAGAACACCATCCCAACCGTGAAGCACGGGGGTGGCAGCATCATGTTGTGGGGGTGCTTT
GCTGCAGGAGGGACTGGTGCACTTCACAAAATAGATGGCATCATGGACGCGGTGCAGTATGTGGATATAT
TGAAGCAACATCTCAAGACATCAGTCAGGAAGTTAAAGCTTGGTCGCAAATGGGTCTTCCAACACGACAA
TGACCCCAAGCATACTTCCAAAGTTGTGGCAAAATGGCTTAAGGACAACAAAGTCAAGGTATTGGAGTGG
CCATCACAAAGCCCTGACCTCAATCCTATAGAAAATTTGTGGGCAGAACTGAAAAAGCGTGTGCGAGCAA
GGAGGCCTACAAACCTGACTCAGTTACACCAGCTCTGTCAGGAGGAATGGGCCAAAATTCACCCAAATTA
TTGTGGGAAGCTTGTGGAAGGCTACCCGAAACGTTTGACCCAAGTTAAACAATTTAAAGGCAATGCTACC
AAATACTAGGGGCCCTAACCGCGGGGATCCAGACATGATAAGATACATTGATGAGTTTGGACAAACCACA
ACTAGAATGCAGTGAAAAAAATGCTTTATTTGTGAAATTTGTGATGCTATTGCTTTATTTGTAACCATTA
TAAGCTGCAATAAACAAGTTAACAACAACAATTGCATTCATTTTATGTTTCAGGTTCAGGGGGAGGTGTG
GGAGGTTTTTTAACGCTTACAATTTCCTGATGCGGTATTTTCTCCTTACGCATCTGTGCGGTATTTCACA
CCGCATCAGGTGGCACTTTTCGGGGAAATGTGCGCGGAACCCCTATTTGTTTATTTTTCTAAATACATTC
AAATATGTATCCGCTCATGAGACAATAACCCTGATAAATGCTTCAATAATATTGAAAAAGGAAGAGTATG
AGTATTCAACATTTCCGTGTCGCCCTTATTCCCTTTTTTGCGGCATTTTGCCTTCCTGTTTTTGCTCACC
CAGAAACGCTGGTGAAAGTAAAAGATGCTGAAGATCAGTTGGGTGCACGAGTGGGTTACATCGAACTGGA
TCTCAACAGCGGTAAGATCCTTGAGAGTTTTCGCCCCGAAGAACGTTTTCCAATGATGAGCACTTTTAAA
GTTCTGCTATGTGGCGCGGTATTATCCCGTATTGACGCCGGGCAAGAGCAACTCGGTCGCCGCATACACT
ATTCTCAGAATGACTTGGTTGAGTACTCACCAGTCACAGAAAAGCATCTTACGGATGGCATGACAGTAAG
AGAATTATGCAGTGCTGCCATAACCATGAGTGATAACACTGCGGCCAACTTACTTCTGACAACGATCGGA
GGACCGAAGGAGCTAACCGCTTTTTTGCACAACATGGGGGATCATGTAACTCGCCTTGATCGTTGGGAAC
CGGAGCTGAATGAAGCCATACCAAACGACGAGCGTGACACCACGATGCCTGTAGCAATGGCAACAACGTT
GCGCAAACTATTAACTGGCGAACTACTTACTCTAGCTTCCCGGCAACAATTAATAGACTGGATGGAGGCG
GATAAAGTTGCAGGACCACTTCTGCGCTCGGCCCTTCCGGCTGGCTGGTTTATTGCTGATAAATCTGGAG
CCGGTGAGCGTGGGTCTCGCGGTATCATTGCAGCACTGGGGCCAGATGGTAAGCCCTCCCGTATCGTAGT
TATCTACACGACGGGGAGTCAGGCAACTATGGATGAACGAAATAGACAGATCGCTGAGATAGGTGCCTCA
CTGATTAAGCATTGGTAACTGTCAGACCAAGTTTACTCATATATACTTTAGATTGATTTAAAACTTCATT
TTTAATTTAAAAGGATCTAGGTGAAGATCCTTTTTGATAATCTCATGACCAAAATCCCTTAACGTGAGTT
TTCGTTCCACTGAGCGTCAGACCCCGTAGAAAAGATCAAAGGATCTTCTTGAGATCCTTTTTTTCTGCGC
GTAATCTGCTGCTTGCAAACAAAAAAACCACCGCTACCAGCGGTGGTTTGTTTGCCGGATCAAGAGCTAC
CAACTCTTTTTCCGAAGGTAACTGGCTTCAGCAGAGCGCAGATACCAAATACTGTTCTTCTAGTGTAGCC
GTAGTTAGGCCACCACTTCAAGAACTCTGTAGCACCGCCTACATACCTCGCTCTGCTAATCCTGTTACCA
GTGGCTGCTGCCAGTGGCGATAAGTCGTGTCTTACCGGGTTGGACTCAAGACGATAGTTACCGGATAAGG
CGCAGCGGTCGGGCTGAACGGGGGGTTCGTGCACACAGCCCAGCTTGGAGCGAACGACCTACACCGAACT
GAGATACCTACAGCGTGAGCTATGAGAAAGCGCCACGCTTCCCGAAGGGAGAAAGGCGGACAGGTATCCG
GTAAGCGGCAGGGTCGGAACAGGAGAGCGCACGAGGGAGCTTCCAGGGGGAAACGCCTGGTATCTTTATA
GTCCTGTCGGGTTTCGCCACCTCTGACTTGAGCGTCGATTTTTGTGATGCTCGTCAGGGGGGCGGAGCCT
ATGGAAAAACGCCAGCAACGCGGCCTTTTTACGGTTCCTGGCCTTTTGCTGGCCTTTTGCTCACATGTTC
TTTCCTGCGTTATCCCCTGATTCTGTGGATAACCGTATTACCGCCTTTGAGTGAGCTGATACCGCTCGCC
GCAGCCGAACGACCGAGCGCAGCGAGTCAGTGAGCGAGGAAGCGGATCCCTATACAGTTGAAGTCGGAAG
TTTACATACACCTTAGCCAAATACATTTAAACTCACTTTTTCACAATTCCTGACATTTAATCCTAGTAAA
AATTCCCTGTCTTAGGTCAGTTAGGATCACCACTTTATTTTAAGAATGTGAAATATCAGAATAATAGTAG
AGAGAATGATTCATTTCAGCTTTTATTTCTTTCATCACATTCCCAGTGGGTCAGAAGTTTACATACACTC
GACTCCTCTGCAGAATGCGGCGATGTTTCGGTAAGGGGTCCCGAGTAGCTAGTTCATGGCAGCCAGCATA
TGGCATATGTTGCCAAACTCTAAACCAAATACTCATTCTGATGTTTTAAATGATTTGCCCTCCCATATGT
CCTTCCGAGTGAGAGACACAAAAAATTCCAACACACTATTGCAATGAAAATAAATTTCCTTTATTAGCCA
GAAGTCAGATGCTCAAGGGGCTTCATGATGTCCCCATAATTTTTGGCAGAGGGAAAAAGATCTCAGTGGT
ATTTGTGAGCCAGGGCATTGGCCACACCAGCCACCACCTTCTGATAGGCAGCCTGCACCTGAGGAGTGAA
TTCACGACAGGCCTTCGAACTATTCCTTTGCCCTCGGACGAGTGCTGGGGCGTCGGTTTCCACTATCGGC
GAGTACTTCTACACAGCCATCGGTCCAGACGGCCGCGCTTCTGCGGGCGATTTGTGTACGCCCGACAGTC
CCGGCTCCGGATCGGACGATTGCGTCGCATCGACCCTGCGCCCAAGCTGCATCATCGAAATTGCCGTCAA
CCAAGCTCTGATAGAGTTGGTCAAGACCAATGCGGAGCATATACGCCCGGAGCCGCGGCGATCCTGCAAG
CTCCGGATGCCTCCGCTCGAAGTAGCGCGTCTGCTGCTCCATACAAGCCAACCACGGCCTCCAGAAGAAG
ATGTTGGCGACCTCGTATTGGGAATCCCCGAACATCGCCTCGCTCCAGTCAATGACCGCTGTTATGCGGC
CATTGTCCGTCAGGACATTGTTGGAGCCGAAATCCGCGTGCACGAGGTGCCGGACTTCGGGGCAGTCCTC
GGCCCAAAGCATCAGCTCATCGAGAGCCTGCGCGACGGACGCACTGACGGTGTCGTCCATCACAGTTTGC
CAGTGATACACATGGGGATCAGCAATCGCGCATATGAAATCACGCCATGTAGTGTATTGACCGATTCCTT
GCGGTCCGAATGGGCCGAACCCGCTCGTCTGGCTAAGATCGGCCGCAGCGATCGCATCCATGGCCTCCGC
GACCGGCTGCAGAACAGCGGGCAGTTCGGTTTCAGGCAGGTCTTGCAACGTGACACCCTGTGCACGGCGG
GAGATGCAATAGGTCAGGCTCTCGCTGAATTCCCCAATGTCAAGCACTTCCGGAATCGGGAGCGCGGCCG
ATGCAAAGTGCCGATAAACATAACGATCTTTGTAGAAACCATCGGCGCAGCTATTTACCCGCAGGACATA
TCCACGCCCTCCTACATCGAAGCTGAAAGCACGAGATTCTTCGCCCTCCGAGAGCTGCATCAGGTCGGAG
ACGCTGTCGAACTTTTCGATCAGAAACTTCTCGACAGACGTCGCGGTGAGTTCAGGCTTTTTCATGGTGG
CCTCAGGTGCAGAGGTTTCTACAGGGAAAGAGAGAAAGGCTACAGTTAGTTTGCTGTGATGATGCTAAGT
GCCGAGGTCAGATGTCTATGGATTGTACACGGAATCCCAACGCAGGAACCAAAAAACACTCACCCAAAAA
AATGGCGCTAAGGCCGAGAGAAAGGCGAAGTTCCGTCTACGGCTATATACCTTGAAACAGGGGCGGCAGA
AGTGACGCAACGCGGTTGCGCGGACGGCTTCCTGTGTTTTCATTGGTCGAAGCGTTCTGCGCGTGCGCAG
AGATTCCCCAGGGAAGGCGGGCCCTCTTCCGAATGTCCAATCCGGACATTCTTCCGGTTGGACCTCCGCG
GTCAGCGCTGTGCCCGGCGAGAGATCACGTGGGGCGCGGAGGCGGTGCTGCTGGGGCACGGCCGTCCAGC
CTCGGCGGCCATATTTTTGAGGGGCTGTTCATCTCGTTCACACGCTCTGTCCGCCATGTTTGTGAGTGGA
AGCGCCATTACCCCTTCAAGCGACTGAAGGCTGCAGGGCCTCTGGTGGCCCGCATGGGGAGACCAGACCC
GCCAGGCCCGCCTTTCCGCACTCAGTCCGGGCTTACTTTATTTTGTGAGACAGGGTCTCGCCTAGAGGCT
CCGGTGCCCGTCAGTGGGCAGAGCGCACATCGCCCACAGTCCCCGAGAAGTTGGGGGGAGGGGTCGGCAA
TTGAACCGGTGCCTAGAGAAGGTGGCGCGGGGTAAACTGGGAAAGTGATGTCGTGTACTGGCTCCGCCTT
TTTCCCGAGGGTGGGGGAGAACCGTATATAA
