>Addgene plasmid #135926 | pAF161 | depositor partial sequence | sequence record 262519 | FAST protein (type I) coding sequence - mCerulean3
ATGGTAAACAGCTACAATAGACTGGAGGCGATATCAACTCTTGTTATACTACTCTGGGTAACTCTGGTCC
AGGGTTCCTGTGGCAGCTGTCCAGCTGGTACTTTCTGGAATGGTACAGATTGTGGAAAAAACAAAAATCA
AGCTTGCATCCCATGTCCCCCAAATAGTTTCTCTAGTACAGCTGGCGAACAGAGGACATGTAACATATGC
AGGAGATGTGAAGGTATTTTTAGAACAAAGAGAGAATGTACTCCAACAAGTAATACAGAGTGTGATTGTA
TGTCTGGGTATCATTGTTCCGGAGTAGGATGTAATAGGTGTCAACCAGATTGCAAGCAAGGTCAAGAACT
TCTAGGAAAAGGTTGTAGAGACTGTAGCTTTGGTACCTTTAATGATCAGACACGGGGGAACTGCAAACGC
TGGACAAACTGCTCTTTGAATGGACTAGTTGTGCTTGTAAATGGAACCAATAAAAGAGATGTGATATGTG
GATCCACCCAAACAGTTGCCACTCTGGACACAATCTCCATGACAATTCCAGCTTCTCTCGTGCACATTGA
TAAGAACCATCAGCCCGGGGAGAACCTTTACTTCCAGGGATCCGCTGGCTCCGCTGCTGGTTCTGGCGAA
TTCCATCATCACCATCACCATGTCGACGTGAGCAAGGGCGAGGAGCTGTTCACCGGGGTGGTGCCCATCC
TGGTCGAGCTGGACGGCGACGTAAACGGCCACAAGTTCAGCGTGTCCGGCGAGGGCGAGGGCGATGCCAC
CTACGGCAAGCTGACCCTGAAGTTCATCTGCACCACCGGCAAGCTGCCCGTGCCCTGGCCCACCCTCGTG
ACCACCCTGAGCTGGGGCGTGCAGTGCTTCGCCCGCTACCCCGACCACATGAAGCAGCACGACTTCTTCA
AGTCCGCCATGCCCGAAGGCTACGTCCAGGAGCGCACCATCTTCTTCAAGGACGACGGCAACTACAAGAC
CCGCGCCGAGGTGAAGTTCGAGGGCGACACCCTGGTGAACCGCATCGAGCTGAAGGGCATCGACTTCAAG
GAGGACGGCAACATCCTGGGGCACAAGCTGGAGTACAACGCCATCCACGGCAACGTCTATATCACCGCCG
ACAAGCAGAAGAACGGCATCAAGGCCAACTTCGGCCTCAACTGCAACATCGAGGACGGCAGCGTGCAGCT
CGCCGACCACTACCAGCAGAACACCCCCATCGGCGACGGCCCCGTGCTGCTGCCCGACAACCACTACCTG
AGCACCCAGTCCAAGCTGAGCAAAGACCCCAACGAGAAGCGCGATCACATGGTCCTGCTGGAGTTCGTGA
CCGCCGCCGGGATCACTCTCGGCATGGACGAGCTGTACAAGTAG
